>Addgene plasmid #214883 | pSLQ7820 pHR (hU6-crPURI-EFS-PuroR-WPRE) | addgene full sequence | sequence record 429083 | Addgene NGS Result
CACCATTATCGTTTCAGACCCACCTCCCAACCCCGAGGGGACCCGACAGGCCCGAAGGAATAGAAGAAGA
AGGTGGAGAGAGAGACAGAGACAGATCCATTCGATTAGTGAACGGATCGGCACTGCGTGCGCCAATTCTG
CAGACAAATGGCAGTATTCATCCACAATTTTAAAAGAAAAGGGGGGATTGGGGGGTACAGTGCAGGGGAA
AGAATAGTAGACATAATAGCAACAGACATACAAACTAAAGAATTACAAAAACAAATTACAAAAATTCAAA
ATTTTCGGGTTTATTACAGGGACAGCAGAGATCCAGTTTGGTTAATTAAGGTACCGAGGGCCTATTTCCC
ATGATTCCTTCATATTTGCATATACGATACAAGGCTGTTAGAGAGATAATTGGAATTAATTTGACTGTAA
ACACAAAGATATTAGTACAAAATACGTGACGTAGAAAGTAATAATTTCTTGGGTAGTTTGCAGTTTTAAA
ATTATGTTTTAAAATGGACTATCATATGCTTACCGTAACTTGAAAGTATTTCGATTTCTTGGCTTTATAT
ATCTTGTGGAAAGGACGAAACACCGAACCCCTACCAACTGGTCGGGGTTTGAAACAGACACTTCACAAGG
CAGCAGCTCAAGTAAACCCCTACCAACTGGTCGGGGTTTGAAACCGTCACTGCCATGAGCTGCCAAGCAA
GTAAACCCCTACCAACTGGTCGGGGTTTGAAACTGCATCACAAATCAGGTTGCCCACAAGTAAACCCCTA
CCAACTGGTCGGGGTTTGAAACATAGTTGATAGTAATCCAGCCATTTTTTTTGAATTCGCTAGCTAGGTC
TTGAAAGGAGTGGGAATTGGCTCCGGTGCCCGTCAGTGGGCAGAGCGCACATCGCCCACAGTCCCCGAGA
AGTTGGGGGGAGGGGTCGGCAATTGATCCGGTGCCTAGAGAAGGTGGCGCGGGGTAAACTGGGAAAGTGA
TGTCGTGTACTGGCTCCGCCTTTTTCCCGAGGGTGGGGGAGAACCGTATATAAGTGCAGTAGTCGCCGTG
AACGTTCTTTTTCGCAACGGGTTTGCCGCCAGAACACAGGACCGGTTCTAGAGCATGACCGAGTACAAGC
CCACGGTGCGCCTCGCCACCCGCGACGACGTCCCCAGGGCCGTACGCACCCTCGCCGCCGCGTTCGCCGA
CTACCCCGCCACGCGCCACACCGTCGATCCGGACCGCCACATCGAGCGGGTCACCGAGCTGCAAGAACTC
TTCCTCACGCGCGTCGGGCTCGACATCGGCAAGGTGTGGGTCGCGGACGACGGCGCCGCGGTGGCGGTCT
GGACCACGCCGGAGAGCGTCGAAGCGGGGGCGGTGTTCGCCGAGATCGGCCCGCGCATGGCCGAGTTGAG
CGGTTCCCGGCTGGCCGCGCAGCAACAGATGGAAGGCCTCCTGGCGCCGCACCGGCCCAAGGAGCCCGCG
TGGTTCCTGGCCACCGTCGGAGTCTCGCCCGACCACCAGGGCAAGGGTCTGGGCAGCGCCGTCGTGCTCC
CCGGAGTGGAGGCGGCCGAGCGCGCCGGGGTGCCCGCCTTCCTGGAGACCTCCGCGCCCCGCAACCTCCC
CTTCTACGAGCGGCTCGGCTTCACCGTCACCGCCGACGTCGAGGTGCCCGAAGGACCGCGCACCTGGTGC
ATGACCCGCAAGCCCGGTGCCTGAACGCGTTAAGTCGACAATCAACCTCTGGATTACAAAATTTGTGAAA
GATTGACTGGTATTCTTAACTATGTTGCTCCTTTTACGCTATGTGGATACGCTGCTTTAATGCCTTTGTA
TCATGCTATTGCTTCCCGTATGGCTTTCATTTTCTCCTCCTTGTATAAATCCTGGTTGCTGTCTCTTTAT
GAGGAGTTGTGGCCCGTTGTCAGGCAACGTGGCGTGGTGTGCACTGTGTTTGCTGACGCAACCCCCACTG
GTTGGGGCATTGCCACCACCTGTCAGCTCCTTTCCGGGACTTTCGCTTTCCCCCTCCCTATTGCCACGGC
GGAACTCATCGCCGCCTGCCTTGCCCGCTGCTGGACAGGGGCTCGGCTGTTGGGCACTGACAATTCCGTG
GTGTTGTCGGGGAAATCATCGTCCTTTCCTTGGCTGCTCGCCTGTGTTGCCACCTGGATTCTGCGCGGGA
CGTCCTTCTGCTACGTCCCTTCGGCCCTCAATCCAGCGGACCTTCCTTCCCGCGGCCTGCTGCCGGCTCT
GCGGCCTCTTCCGCGTCTTCGCCTTCGCCCTCAGACGAGTCGGATCTCCCTTTGGGCCGCCTCCCCGCGT
CGACTTTAAGACCAATGACTTACAAGGCAGCTGTAGATCTTAGCCACTTTTTAAAAGAAAAGGGGGGACT
GGAAGGGCTAATTCACTCCCAACGAAGACAAGATCTGCTTTTTGCTTGTACTGGGTCTCTCTGGTTAGAC
CAGATCTGAGCCTGGGAGCTCTCTGGCTAACTAGGGAACCCACTGCTTAAGCCTCAATAAAGCTTGCCTT
GAGTGCTTCAAGTAGTGTGTGCCCGTCTGTTGTGTGACTCTGGTAACTAGAGATCCCTCAGACCCTTTTA
GTCAGTGTGGAAAATCTCTAGCAGGGCCCGTTTAAACCCGCTGATCAGCCTCGACTGTGCCTTCTAGTTG
CCAGCCATCTGTTGTTTGCCCCTCCCCCGTGCCTTCCTTGACCCTGGAAGGTGCCACTCCCACTGTCCTT
TCCTAATAAAATGAGGAAATTGCATCGCATTGTCTGAGTAGGTGTCATTCTATTCTGGGGGGTGGGGTGG
GGCAGGACAGCAAGGGGGAGGATTGGGAAGACAATAGCAGGCATGCTGGGGATGCGGTGGGCTCTATGGC
TTCTGAGGCGGAAAGAACCAGCTGGGGCTCTAGGGGGTATCCCC
[124 nt withheld, positions 2915-3038]
C
[91 nt withheld, positions 3040-3130]
A
[49 nt withheld, positions 3132-3180]
CCTTTGACGTTGGAGTCCACGTTCTTT
[37 nt withheld, positions 3208-3244]
ACCCTATCTCGGTCTATTCTTTTGATTTATAAGGGATTTTGCCGATTTCGGCCTATTGGTTAAAAAATGA
GCTGATTTAACAAAAATTTAACGCGAATTAATTCTGTGGAATGTGTGTCAGTTAGGGTGTGGAAAGTCCC
CAGGCTCCCCAGCAGGCAGAAGTATGCAAAGCATGCATCTCAATTAGTCAGCAACCAGGTGTGGAAAGTC
CCCAGGCTCCCCAGCAGGCAGAAGTATGCAAAGCATGCATCTCAATTAGTCAGCAACCATAGTCCCGCCC
CTAACTCCGCCCATCCCGCCCCTAACTCCGCCCAGTTCCGCCCATTCTCCGCCCCATGGCTGACTAATTT
TTTTTATTTATGCAGAGGCCGAGGCCGCCTCTGCCTCTGAGCTATTCCAGAAGTAGTGAGGAGGCTTTTT
TGGAGGCCTAGGCTTTTGCAAAAAGCTCCCGGGAGCTTGTATATCCATTTTCGGATCTGATCAGCACGTG
TTGACAATTAATCATCGGCATAGTATATCGGCATAGTATAATACGACAAGGTGAGGAACTAAACCATGGC
CAAGTTGACCAGTGCCGTTCCGGTGCTCACCGCGCGCGACGTCGCCGGAGCGGTCGAGTTCTGGACCGAC
CGGCTCGGGTTCTCCCGGGACTTCGTGGAGGACGACTTCGCCGGTGTGGTCCGGGACGACGTGACCCTGT
TCATCAGCGCGGTCCAGGACCAGGTGGTGCCGGACAACACCCTGGCCTGGGTGTGGGTGCGCGGCCTGGA
CGAGCTGTACGCCGAGTGGTCGGAGGTCGTGTCCACGAACTTCCGGGACGCCTCCGGGCCGGCCATGACC
GAGATCGGCGAGCAGCCGTGGGGGCGGGAGTTCGCCCTGCGCGACCCGGCCGGCAACTGCGTGCACTTCG
TGGCCGAGGAGCAGGACTGACACGTGCTACGAGATTTCGATTCCACCGCCGCCTTCTATGAAAGGTTGGG
CTTCGGAATCGTTTTCCGGGACGCCGGCTGGATGATCCTCCAGCGCGGGGATCTCATGCTGGAGTTCTTC
GCCCACCCCAACTTGTTTATTGCAGCTTATAATGGTTACAAATAAAGCAATAGCATCACAAATTTCACAA
ATAAAGCATTTTTTTCACTGCATTCTAGTTGTGGTTTGTCCAAACTCATCAATGTATCTTATCATGTCTG
TATACCGTCGACCTCTAGCTAGAGCTTGGCGTAATCATGGTCATAGCTGTTTCCTGTGTGAAATTGTTAT
CCGCTCACAATTCCACACAACATACGAGCCGGAAGCATAAAGTGTAAAGCCTGGGGTGCCTAATGAGTGA
GCTAACTCACATTAATTGCGTTGCGCTCACTGCCCGCTTTCCAGTCGGGAAACCTGTCGTGCCAGCTGCA
TTAATGAATCGGCCAACGCGCGGGGAGAGGCGGTTTGCGTATTGGGCGCTCTTCCGCTTCCTCGCTCACT
GACTCGCTGCGCTCGGTCGTTCGGCTGCGGCGAGCGGTATCAGCTCACTCAAAGGCGGTAATACGGTTAT
CCACAGAATCAGGGGATAACGCAGGAAAGAACATGTGAGCAAAAGGCCAGCAAAAGGCCAGGAACCGTAA
AAAGGCCGCGTTGCTGGCGTTTTTCCATAGGCTCCGCCCCCCTGACGAGCATCACAAAAATCGACGCTCA
AGTCAGAGGTGGCGAAACCCGACAGGACTATAAAGATACCAGGCGTTTCCCCCTGGAAGCTCCCTCGTGC
GCTCTCCTGTTCCGACCCTGCCGCTTACCGGATACCTGTCCGCCTTTCTCCCTTCGGGAAGCGTGGCGCT
TTCTCATAGCTCACGCTGTAGGTATCTCAGTTCGGTGTAGGTCGTTCGCTCCAAGCTGGGCTGTGTGCAC
GAACCCCCCGTTCAGCCCGACCGCTGCGCCTTATCCGGTAACTATCGTCTTGAGTCCAACCCGGTAAGAC
ACGACTTATCGCCACTGGCAGCAGCCACTGGTAACAGGATTAGCAGAGCGAGGTATGTAGGCGGTGCTAC
AGAGTTCTTGAAGTGGTGGCCTAACTACGGCTACACTAGAAGAACAGTATTTGGTATCTGCGCTCTGCTG
AAGCCAGTTACCTTCGGAAAAAGAGTTGGTAGCTCTTGATCCGGCAAACAAACCACCGCTGGTAGCGGTG
GTTTTTTTGTTTGCAAGCAGCAGATTACGCGCAGAAAAAAAGGATCTCAAGAAGATCCTTTGATCTTTTC
TACGGGGTCTGACGCTCAGTGGAACGAAAACTCACGTTAAGGGATTTTGGTCATGAGATTATCAAAAAGG
ATCTTCACCTAGATCCTTTTAAATTAAAAATGAAGTTTTAAATCAATCTAAAGTATATATGAGTAAACTT
GGTCTGACAGTTACCAATGCTTAATCAGTGAGGCACCTATCTCAGCGATCTGTCTATTTCGTTCATCCAT
AGTTGCCTGACTCCCCGTCGTGTAGATAACTACGATACGGGAGGGCTTACCATCTGGCCCCAGTGCTGCA
ATGATACCGCGAGACCCACGCTCACCGGCTCCAGATTTATCAGCAATAAACCAGCCAGCCGGAAGGGCCG
AGCGCAGAAGTGGTCCTGCAACTTTATCCGCCTCCATCCAGTCTATTAATTGTTGCCGGGAAGCTAGAGT
AAGTAGTTCGCCAGTTAATAGTTTGCGCAACGTTGTTGCCATTGCTACAGGCATCGTGGTGTCACGCTCG
TCGTTTGGTATGGCTTCATTCAGCTCCGGTTCCCAACGATCAAGGCGAGTTACATGATCCCCCATGTTGT
GCAAAAAAGCGGTTAGCTCCTTCGGTCCTCCGATCGTTGTCAGAAGTAAGTTGGCCGCAGTGTTATCACT
CATGGTTATGGCAGCACTGCATAATTCTCTTACTGTCATGCCATCCGTAAGATGCTTTTCTGTGACTGGT
GAGTACTCAACCAAGTCATTCTGAGAATAGTGTATGCGGCGACCGAGTTGCTCTTGCCCGGCGTCAATAC
GGGATAATACCGCGCCACATAGCAGAACTTTAAAAGTGCTCATCATTGGAAAACGTTCTTCGGGGCGAAA
ACTCTCAAGGATCTTACCGCTGTTGAGATCCAGTTCGATGTAACCCACTCGTGCACCCAACTGATCTTCA
GCATCTTTTACTTTCACCAGCGTTTCTGGGTGAGCAAAAACAGGAAGGCAAAATGCCGCAAAAAAGGGAA
TAAGGGCGACACGGAAATGTTGAATACTCATACTCTTCCTTTTTCAATATTATTGAAGCATTTATCAGGG
TTATTGTCTCATGAGCGGATACATATTTGAATGTATTTAGAAAAATAAACAAATAGGGGTTCCGCGCACA
TTTCCCCGAAAAGTGCCACCTGACGTCGACGGATCGGGAGATCTCCCGATCCCCTATGGTGCACTCTCAG
TACAATCTGCTCTGATGCCGCATAGTTAAGCCAGTATCTGCTCCCTGCTTGTGTGTTGGAGGTCGCTGAG
TAGTGCGCGAGCAAAATTTAAGCTACAACAAGGCAAGGCTTGACCGACAATTGCATGAAGAATCTGCTTA
GGGTTAGGCGTTTTGCGCTGCTTCGCGATGTACGGGCCAGATATACGCGTTGACATTGATTATTGACTAG
TTATTAATAGTAATCAATTACGGGGTCATTAGTTCATAGCCCATATATGGAGTTCCGCGTTACATAACTT
ACGGTAAATGGCCCGCCTGGCTGACCGCCCAACGACCCCCGCCCATTGACGTCAATAATGACGTATGTTC
CCATAGTAACGCCAATAGGGACTTTCCATTGACGTCAATGGGTGGAGTATTTACGGTAAACTGCCCACTT
GGCAGTACATCAAGTGTATCATATGCCAAGTACGCCCCCTATTGACGTCAATGACGGTAAATGGCCCGCC
TGGCATTATGCCCAGTACATGACCTTATGGGACTTTCCTACTTGGCAGTACATCTACGTATTAGTCATCG
CTATTACCATGGTGATGCGGTTTTGGCAGTACATCAATGGGCGTGGATAGCGGTTTGACTCACGGGGATT
TCCAAGTCTCCACCCCATTGACGTCAATGGGAGTTTGTTTTGGCACCAAAATCAACGGGACTTTCCAAAA
TGTCGTAACAACTCCGCCCCATTGACGCAAATGGGCGGTAGGCGTGTACGGTGGGAGGTCTATATAAGCA
GCGCGTTTTGCCTGTACTGGGTCTCTCTGGTTAGACCAGATCTGAGCCTGGGAGCTCTCTGGCTAACTAG
GGAACCCACTGCTTAAGCCTCAATAAAGCTTGCCTTGAGTGCTTCAAGTAGTGTGTGCCCGTCTGTTGTG
TGACTCTGGTAACTAGAGATCCCTCAGACCCTTTTAGTCAGTGTGGAAAATCTCTAGCAGTGGCGCCCGA
ACAGGGACTTGAAAGCGAAAGGGAAACCAGAGGAGCTCTCTCGACGCAGGACTCGGCTTGCTGAAGCGCG
CACGGCAAGAGGCGAGGGGCGGCGACTGGTGAGTACGCCAAAAATTTTGACTAGCGGAGGCTAGAAGGAG
AGAGATGGGTGCGAGAGCGTCAGTATTAAGCGGGGGAGAATTAGATCGCGATGGGAAAAAATTCGGTTAA
GGCCAGGGGGAAAGAAAAAATATAAATTAAAACATATAGTATGGGCAAGCAGGGAGCTAGAACGATTCGC
AGTTAATCCTGGCCTGTTAGAAACATCAGAAGGCTGTAGACAAATACTGGGACAGCTACAACCATCCCTT
CAGACAGGATCAGAAGAACTTAGATCATTATATAATACAGTAGCAACCCTCTATTGTGTGCATCAAAGGA
TAGAGATAAAAGACACCAAGGAAGCTTTAGACAAGATAGAGGAAGAGCAAAACAAAAGTAAGACCACCGC
ACAGCAAGCGGCCGCTGATCTTCAGACCTGGAGGAGGAGATATGAGGGACAATTGGAGAAGTGAATTATA
TAAATATAAAGTAGTAAAAATTGAACCATTAGGAGTAGCACCCACCAAGGCAAAGAGAAGAGTGGTGCAG
AGAGAAAAAAGAGCAGTGGGAATAGGAGCTTTGTTCCTTGGGTTCTTGGGAGCAGCAGGAAGCACTATGG
GCGCAGCGTCAATGACGCTGACGGTACAGGCCAGACAATTATTGTCTGGTATAGTGCAGCAGCAGAACAA
TTTGCTGAGGGCTATTGAGGCGCAACAGCATCTGTTGCAACTCACAGTCTGGGGCATCAAGCAGCTCCAG
GCAAGAATCCTGGCTGTGGAAAGATACCTAAAGGATCAACAGCTCCTGGGGATTTGGGGTTGCTCTGGAA
AACTCATTTGCACCACTGCTGTGCCTTGGAATGCTAGTTGGAGTAATAAATCTCTGGAACAGATTTGGAA
TCACACGACCTGGATGGAGTGGGACAGAGAAATTAACAATTACACAAGCTTAATACACTCCTTAATTGAA
GAATCGCAAAACCAGCAAGAAAAGAATGAACAAGAATTATTGGAATTAGATAAATGGGCAAGTTTGTGGA
ATTGGTTTAACATAACAAATTGGCTGTGGTATATAAAATTATTCATAATGATAGTAGGAGGCTTGGTAGG
TTTAAGAATAGTTTTTGCTGTACTTTCTATAGTGAATAGAGTTAGGCAGGGATATT
Features (pLannotate 1.2.2; 35 found; start..end, strand, type, name):
     18..118     +  CDS            Rev (fragment): human immunodeficiency virus 1 (HIV-1) Rev protein; rev; enhances nuclear export of unspliced and incompletely spliced viral mRNAs
    168..285     +  misc_feature   cPPT/CTS: central polypurine tract and central termination sequence of HIV-1
    336..576     +  promoter       U6 promoter: RNA polymerase III promoter for human U6 snRNA
    586..615     +  misc_RNA       RfxCas13d DR30: 5' processed 30-base direct repeat for an RfxCas13d gRNA (Konermann et al., 2018)
    639..674     +  misc_RNA       RfxCas13d DR36: 36-base direct repeat for an RfxCas13d pre-gRNA (Konermann et al., 2018)
    698..733     +  misc_RNA       RfxCas13d DR36: 36-base direct repeat for an RfxCas13d pre-gRNA (Konermann et al., 2018)
    757..792     +  misc_RNA       RfxCas13d DR36: 36-base direct repeat for an RfxCas13d pre-gRNA (Konermann et al., 2018)
    834..852     +  CDS            small t antigen (fragment): SV40 (simian virus 40) small t antigen
    878..1089    +  promoter       EF-1α core promoter: core promoter for human elongation factor EF-1α
   1105..1704    +  CDS            PuroR (fragment): puromycin N-acetyltransferase; pac from Streptomyces; confers resistance to puromycin
   1720..2308    +  misc_feature   WPRE: woodchuck hepatitis virus posttranscriptional regulatory element
   2359..2378    +  misc_feature   cPPT/CTS (fragment): central polypurine tract and central termination sequence of HIV-1
   2380..2613    +  LTR            3' LTR (ΔU3): self-inactivating 3' long terminal repeat (LTR) from HIV-1
   2645..2869    +  polyA_signal   bGH poly(A) signal: bovine growth hormone polyadenylation signal
   2873..2894    +  promoter       SV40 promoter (fragment): SV40 enhancer and early promoter
   2915..3343    +  rep_origin     f1 ori (sequence partly withheld): f1 bacteriophage origin of replication; arrow indicates direction of (+) strand synthesis
   3357..3686    +  promoter       SV40 promoter: SV40 enhancer and early promoter
   3734..3781    +  promoter       EM7 promoter: synthetic bacterial promoter&nbsp
   3800..4174    +  CDS            BleoR: antibiotic-binding protein; Sh ble from Streptoalloteichus hindustanus; confers resistance to bleomycin, phleomycin, and Zeocin™
   4184..4309    +  CDS            ble (fragment): BLE_KLEPN - Experimental evidence at protein level: Swiss-Prot protein existence level 1. Binding protein with a strong affinity to the bleomycin family of antibiotics. Binds to CL990; an antimitotic-antibiotic compound. From Klebsiella pneumoniae.
   4304..4425    +  polyA_signal   SV40 poly(A) signal: SV40 polyadenylation signal
   4498..4514    -  protein_bind   lac operator: The lac repressor binds to the lac operator to inhibit transcription in E. coli. This inhibition can be relieved by adding lactose or isopropyl-β-D-thiogalactopyranoside (IPTG). lac repressor encoded by lacI
   4522..4552    -  promoter       lac promoter: promoter for the E. coli lac operon
   4567..4588    -  protein_bind   CAP binding site: CAP binding activates transcription in the presence of cAMP. E. coli catabolite activator protein
   4601..4693    -  CDS            lacI (fragment): lac repressor; lacI; The lac repressor binds to the lac operator to inhibit transcription in E. coli. This inhibition can be relieved by adding lactose or isopropyl-β-D-thiogalactopyranoside (IPTG).
   4876..5464    -  rep_origin     ori: high-copy-number ColE1/pMB1/pBR322/pUC origin of replication
   5635..6495    -  CDS            AmpR: β-lactamase; bla; confers resistance to ampicillin, carbenicillin, and related antibiotics
   6496..6600    -  promoter       AmpR promoter: bla
   6659..6711    -  misc_feature   bom (fragment): basis of mobility region from pBR322
   6866..7245    +  enhancer       CMV enhancer: human cytomegalovirus immediate early enhancer
   7246..7445    +  promoter       CMV promoter: human cytomegalovirus (CMV) immediate early promoter
   7463..7643    +  LTR            5' LTR (truncated): truncated 5' long terminal repeat (LTR) from HIV-1
   7690..7815    +  misc_feature   HIV-1 Ψ: packaging signal of human immunodeficiency virus type 1
   7799..8162    +  CDS            HIV-1 gag (fragment): gag protein from human immunodeficiency virus 1; gag
   8308..8541    +  misc_feature   RRE: The Rev response element (RRE) of HIV-1 allows for Rev-dependent mRNA export from the nucleus to the cytoplasm.
