[The description below was written by a language model from this plasmid's Addgene catalogue record and pLannotate feature annotations shown in this document.]
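Description:
pSLQ7820 pHR (hU6-crPURI-EFS-PuroR-WPRE) is an 8.9 kb lentiviral transfer plasmid on the pHR backbone that delivers a multiplexed RfxCas13d guide RNA array to mammalian cells. It is maintained in E. coli through a high-copy ColE1/pUC-type origin with ampicillin selection (AmpR). The backbone also carries an f1 origin and an SV40/EM7-driven bleomycin/Zeocin resistance cassette that lies outside the viral genome. The packaged region has a third-generation, self-inactivating layout. A CMV enhancer/promoter fused to a truncated HIV-1 5' LTR drives genomic RNA production in packaging cells, followed by the Ψ packaging signal with a partial gag fragment, the RRE for Rev-dependent nuclear export, and the cPPT/CTS. It ends in a ΔU3 3' LTR, with a bGH polyadenylation signal downstream.

The payload has two units. A human U6 RNA polymerase III promoter transcribes the "crPURI" pre-crRNA array. In the feature table this appears as one processed 30-base direct repeat followed by three 36-base RfxCas13d direct repeats, each with a spacer after it, giving four guides. Cas13d cleaves such arrays into individual crRNAs itself, so one transcript can direct knockdown of several mRNAs. According to the depositor, the targets are ENTPD1 (CD39), NT5E (CD73), ADORA2A (A2AR) and ADORA2B (A2BR). Downstream, an EF-1α core (EFS) promoter expresses puromycin N-acetyltransferase to select transduced cells, and a WPRE enhances transcript expression. No Cas13d coding sequence is annotated, so the nuclease presumably has to be supplied from a separate construct. The associated work concerns multiplexed transcriptome regulation and metabolic engineering in primary human T cells.
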