Addgene plasmid #214883: pSLQ7820 pHR (hU6-crPURI-EFS-PuroR-WPRE)
Purpose: Lentiviral vector encoding RfxCas13d targeting PURI guide array
Depositing lab: Stanley Qi. Depositing organization: Stanford University. Publication: A versatile CRISPR-Cas13d platform for multiplexed transcriptomic regulation and metabolic engineering in primary human T cells. Tieu V, Sotillo E, Bjelajac JR, Chen C, Malipatlolla M, Guerrero JA, Xu P, Quinn PJ, Fisher C, Klysz D, Mackall CL, Qi LS. Cell. 2024 Feb 29;187(5):1278-1295.e20. doi: 10.1016/j.cell.2024.01.035. Epub 2024 Feb 21. PubMed 38387457.
Backbone
  Vector backbone: pHR
  Vector type: Mammalian Expression, Lentiviral, CRISPR
  Selectable markers: Puromycin
Growth in bacteria
  Bacterial resistance: Ampicillin, 100 μg/mL
  Growth temperature: 37°C
  Growth strain: NEB Stable
  Copy number: High Copy
Gene/Insert
  Gene/Insert name: hU6-crPURI-EFS-PuroR-WPRE
  gRNA/shRNA sequence: aacccctaccaactggtcggggtttgaaacagacacttcacaaggcagcagctcaagtaaacccctaccaactggtcggggtttgaaaccgtcactgccatgagctgccaagcaagtaaacccctaccaactggtcggggtttgaaactgcatcacaaatcaggttgcccacaagtaaacccctaccaactggtcggggtttgaaacatagttgatagtaatccagccat
  Species: Synthetic
  Promoter: hU6
  Cloning method: Gibson Cloning
Terms and licenses: Academic/Nonprofit Terms; Industry Terms: Not Available to Industry
Depositor comments: RfxCas13d guide array targeting ENTPD1 (CD39), NT5E (CD73), ADORA2A (A2AR), ADORA2B (A2BR)
How to cite: pSLQ7820 pHR (hU6-crPURI-EFS-PuroR-WPRE) was a gift from Stanley Qi (Addgene plasmid # 214883 ; http://n2t.net/addgene:214883 ; RRID:Addgene_214883)
